>Addgene plasmid #218975 | Lifeact-Electra2 | addgene full sequence | sequence record 433880 | Addgene NGS Result
ATGGGTGTTGCAGACCTAATAAAGAAATTCGAGTCAATCTCGAAAGAGGAGGGTTCCGGACCATCCGGAA
TGGTGTCTAAGGGCGAAGAGCTGATCGAGGAAAATATGCGTATGAAGGTGGTCATGGAAGGTTCGGTCAA
CGGCCACCAATTCAAATGCACAGGTGAAGGAGAAGGCAGACCGTACGAGGGAGTGCAAACCATGAGGATC
AAAGTCATCGAGGGAGGACCCCTGCCATTTGCCTTTGACATTCTTGCCACGTCGTTCCTGTTCGGCAGCA
AGACCTTTATCAAGTACCCGGCCGACATCCCTGATTTCTTCGAACAGTCCTTTCCTGAGGGCTTTACTTG
GGAAAGAGTTACGAGATACGAAGATGGTGGAGTAGTCACCGTCACGCAGGACACCAGCCTTGAGGATGGT
GGGCTCGTCTACAACGTCAAGGTCAGAGGGGTAAACTTTCACTCCAAGGGTCCCGTGATGCAGAAGAAGA
CCGAGGGTTGGGAGCCTTTCACAGAGATGATGTATCCAGCAGATGGTGGTCTGAGAGGATATACCGACAT
CGCACTGAAAGTTGATGGTGGTGGCCATCTGCACGCCAACATCGTGACAACTTACAGGTCAAAAAAGACC
GTCGGGAACATCAAGATGCCCGGTGTCCATGCCGTTGATTACCGCCTGGAAAGGATCGAAGAGAGTGACA
ATGAAACCTACGTAGTGCTAAGAGAAGTGGCAGTTGCCAAATACAGCAACCTTGGTGGTGGCATGGACGA
GCTGTTCAAGTAACATCGATTGGAATTCAAGGCCTCTCGAGCCTCTAGAACTATAGTGAGTCGTATTACG
TAGATCCAGACATGATAAGATACATTGATGAGTTTGGACAAACCACAACTAGAATGCAGTGAAAAAAATG
CTTTATTTGTGAAATTTGTGATGCTATTGCTTTATTTGTAACCATTATAAGCTGCAATAAACAAGTTAAC
AACAACAATTGCATTCATTTTATGTTTCAGGTTCAGGGGGAGGTGTGGGAGGTTTTTTAATTCGCGGCCG
CGGCGCCAATGCATTGGGCCCGGTACCCAGCTTTTGTTCCCTTTAGTGAGGGTTAATTGCGCGCTTGGCG
TAATCATGGTCATAGCTGTTTCCTGTGTGAAATTGTTATCCGCTCACAATTCCACACAACATACGAGCCG
GGAGCATAAAGTGTAAAGCCTGGGGTGCCTAATGAGTGAGCTAACTCACATTAATTGCGTTGCGCTCACT
GCCCGCTTTCCAGTCGGGAAACCTGTCGTGCCAGCTGCATTAATGAATCGGCCAACGCGCGGGGAGAGGC
GGTTTGCGTATTGGGCGCTCTTCCGCTTCCTCGCTCACTGACTCGCTGCGCTCGGTCGTTCGGCTGCGGC
GAGCGGTATCAGCTCACTCAAAGGCGGTAATACGGTTATCCACAGAATCAGGGGATAACGCAGGAAAGAA
CATGTGAGCAAAAGGCCAGCAAAAGGCCAGGAACCGTAAAAAGGCCGCGTTGCTGGCGTTTTTCCATAGG
CTCCGCCCCCCTGACGAGCATCACAAAAATCGACGCTCAAGTCAGAGGTGGCGAAACCCGACAGGACTAT
AAAGATACCAGGCGTTTCCCCCTGGAAGCTCCCTCGTGCGCTCTCCTGTTCCGACCCTGCCGCTTACCGG
ATACCTGTCCGCCTTTCTCCCTTCGGGAAGCGTGGCGCTTTCTCATAGCTCACGCTGTAGGTATCTCAGT
TCGGTGTAGGTCGTTCGCTCCAAGCTGGGCTGTGTGCACGAACCCCCCGTTCAGCCCGACCGCTGCGCCT
TATCCGGTAACTATCGTCTTGAGTCCAACCCGGTAAGACACGACTTATCGCCACTGGCAGCAGCCACTGG
TAACAGGATTAGCAGAGCGAGGTATGTAGGCGGTGCTACAGAGTTCTTGAAGTGGTGGCCTAACTACGGC
TACACTAGAAGAACAGTATTTGGTATCTGCGCTCTGCTGAAGCCAGTTACCTTCGGAAAAAGAGTTGGTA
GCTCTTGATCCGGCAAACAAACCACCGCTGGTAGCGGTGGTTTTTTTGTTTGCAAGCAGCAGATTACGCG
CAGAAAAAAAGGATCTCAAGAAGATCCTTTGATCTTTTCTACGGGGTCTGACGCTCAGTGGAACGAAAAC
TCACGTTAAGGGATTTTGGTCATGAGATTATCAAAAAGGATCTTCACCTAGATCCTTTTAAATTAAAAAT
GAAGTTTTAAATCAATCTAAAGTATATATGAGTAAACTTGGTCTGACAGTTACCAATGCTTAATCAGTGA
GGCACCTATCTCAGCGATCTGTCTATTTCGTTCATCCATAGTTGCCTGACTCCCCGTCGTGTAGATAACT
ACGATACGGGAGGGCTTACCATCTGGCCCCAGTGCTGCAATGATACCGCGAGACCCACGCTCACCGGCTC
CAGATTTATCAGCAATAAACCAGCCAGCCGGAAGGGCCGAGCGCAGAAGTGGTCCTGCAACTTTATCCGC
CTCCATCCAGTCTATTAATTGTTGCCGGGAAGCTAGAGTAAGTAGTTCGCCAGTTAATAGTTTGCGCAAC
GTTGTTGCCATTGCTACAGGCATCGTGGTGTCACGCTCGTCGTTTGGTATGGCTTCATTCAGCTCCGGTT
CCCAACGATCAAGGCGAGTTACATGATCCCCCATGTTGTGCAAAAAAGCGGTTAGCTCCTTCGGTCCTCC
GATCGTTGTCAGAAGTAAGTTGGCCGCAGTGTTATCACTCATGGTTATGGCAGCACTGCATAATTCTCTT
ACTGTCATGCCATCCGTAAGATGCTTTTCTGTGACTGGTGAGTACTCAACCAAGTCATTCTGAGAATAGT
GTATGCGGCGACCGAGTTGCTCTTGCCCGGCGTCAATACGGGATAATACCGCGCCACATAGCAGAACTTT
AAAAGTGCTCATCATTGGAAAACGTTCTTCGGGGCGAAAACTCTCAAGGATCTTACCGCTGTTGAGATCC
AGTTCGATGTAACCCACTCGTGCACCCAACTGATCTTCAGCATCTTTTACTTTCACCAGCGTTTCTGGGT
GAGCAAAAACAGGAAGGCAAAATGCCGCAAAAAAGGGAATAAGGGCGACACGGAAATGTTGAATACTCAT
ACTCTTCCTTTTTCAATATTATTGAAGCATTTATCAGGGTTATTGTCTCATGAGCGGATACATATTTGAA
TGTATTTAGAAAAATAAACAAATAGGGGTTCCGCGCACATTTCCCCGAAAAGTGCCACCTAAATTGTAAG
CGTTAATATTTTGTTAAAATTCGCGTTAAATTTTTGTTAAATCAGCTCATTTTTTAACCAATAGGCCGAA
ATCGGCAAAATCCCTTATAAATCAAAAGAATAGACCGAGATAGGGT
[37 nt withheld, positions 3407-3443]
AAAGAACGTGGACTCCAACGTCAAAGG
[49 nt withheld, positions 3471-3519]
T
[91 nt withheld, positions 3521-3611]
G
[124 nt withheld, positions 3613-3736]
CCCATTCGCCATTCAGGCTGCGCAACTGTTGGGAAGGGCGATCGGTGCGGGCCTCTTCGCTATTACGCCA
GTCGACCGCCAATTCAATATGGCGTATATGGACTCATGCCAATTCAATATGGTGGATCTGGACCTGTGCC
AATTCAATATGGCGTATATGGACTCGTGCCAATTCAATATGGTGGATCTGGACCCCAGCCAATTCAATAT
GGCGGACTTGGCACCATGCCAATTCAATATGGCGGACCTGGCACTGTGCCAACTGGGGAGGGGTCTACTT
GGCACGGTGCCAAGTTTGAGGAGGGGTCTTGGCCCTGTGCCAAGTCCGCCATATTGAATTGGCATGGTGC
CAATAATGGCGGCCATATTGGCTATATGCCAGGATCAATATATAGGCAATATCCAATATGGCCCTATGCC
AATATGGCTATTGGCCAGGTTCAATACTATGTATTGGCCCTATGCCATATAGTATTCCATATATGGGTTT
TCCTATTGACGTAGATAGCCCCTCCCAATGGGCGGTCCCATATACCATATATGGGGCTTCCTAATACCGC
CCATAGCCACTCCCCCATTGACGTCAATGGTCTCTATATATGGTCTTTCCTATTGACGTCATATGGGCGG
TCCTATTGACGTATATGGCGCCTCCCCCATTGACGTCAATTACGGTAAATGGCCCGCCTGGCTCAATGCC
CATTGACGTCAATAGGACCACCCACCATTGACGTCAATGGGATGGCTCATTGCCCATTCATATCCGTTCT
CACGCCCCCTATTGACGTCAATGACGGTAAATGGCCCACTTGGCAGTACATCAATATCTATTAATAGTAA
CTTGGCAAGTACATTACTATTGGAAGTACGCCAGGGTACATTGGCAGTACTCCCATTGACGTCAATGGCG
GTAAATGGCCCGCGATGGCTGCCAAGTACATCCCCATTGACGTCAATGGGGAGGGGCAATGACGCAAATG
GGCGTTCCATTGACGTAAATGGGCGGTAGGCGTGCCTAATGGGAGGTCTATATAAGCAATGCTCGTTTAG
GGAACCGCCATTCTGCCTGGGGACGTCGGAGCAAGCTTGATTTAGGTGACACTATAGAATACAAGCTACT
TGTTCTTTTTGCAGGATCCACTAGTGGCGCGCCATTAATTAAAGGCCGGCCAGCGATCGC
Features (pLannotate 1.2.2; 15 found; start..end, strand, type, name):
     70..780     +  CDS            mRuby3: monomeric red fluorescent protein derived from mRuby2, with improved brightness and photostability (Bajar et al., 2016)
    821..838     -  promoter       T7 promoter (fragment): promoter for bacteriophage T7 RNA polymerase
    843..977     -  polyA_signal   SV40 poly(A) signal: SV40 polyadenylation signal
   1090..1108    -  promoter       T3 promoter: promoter for bacteriophage T3 RNA polymerase
   1153..1169    -  protein_bind   lac operator: The lac repressor binds to the lac operator to inhibit transcription in E. coli. This inhibition can be relieved by adding lactose or isopropyl-β-D-thiogalactopyranoside (IPTG). lac repressor encoded by lacI
   1177..1207    -  promoter       lac promoter: promoter for the E. coli lac operon
   1222..1243    -  protein_bind   CAP binding site: CAP binding activates transcription in the presence of cAMP. E. coli catabolite activator protein
   1256..1348    -  CDS            lacI (fragment): lac repressor; lacI; The lac repressor binds to the lac operator to inhibit transcription in E. coli. This inhibition can be relieved by adding lactose or isopropyl-β-D-thiogalactopyranoside (IPTG).
   1531..2119    -  rep_origin     ori: high-copy-number ColE1/pMB1/pBR322/pUC origin of replication
   2290..3150    -  CDS            AmpR: β-lactamase; bla; confers resistance to ampicillin, carbenicillin, and related antibiotics
   3151..3255    -  promoter       AmpR promoter: bla
   3308..3736    -  rep_origin     f1 ori (sequence partly withheld): f1 bacteriophage origin of replication; arrow indicates direction of (+) strand synthesis
   3741..3807    -  CDS            lacZα (fragment): LacZα fragment of β-galactosidase; lacZ fragment
   3814..4791    +  promoter       CMV IE94 promoter: enhancer/promoter region of simian cytomegalovirus major immediate early transcription unit IE94
   4826..4844    +  promoter       SP6 promoter: promoter for bacteriophage SP6 RNA polymerase
