[The description below was written by a language model from this plasmid's Addgene catalogue record and pLannotate feature annotations shown in this document.]
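Description:
Lifeact-Electra2 is a 4.9 kb expression plasmid built on the pCS2+8 backbone and catalogued as a mammalian expression vector, designed for in vivo visualization of the actin cytoskeleton. It is propagated in E. coli as a high-copy plasmid through a ColE1/pUC-type origin and selected with ampicillin via the β-lactamase gene. An f1 origin and remnants of lac regulatory and lacZα sequences are also present as backbone carry-over.

The payload is a synthetic 783 bp open reading frame, made by gene synthesis, in which the short actin-binding peptide Lifeact is fused at its C-terminus to the fluorescent protein Electra2. Lifeact binds filamentous actin, so the fusion labels actin structures in living cells. The automated annotation labels the fluorescent protein coding region as mRuby3. This most likely reflects sequence similarity to a related protein in the annotation database rather than the actual identity of the insert, and the catalogue entry naming Electra2 should be taken as authoritative. The short Lifeact segment upstream of it is not annotated separately.

Expression is driven by the simian cytomegalovirus IE94 enhancer/promoter typical of pCS2-family vectors, and transcripts are terminated by an SV40 polyadenylation signal downstream of the insert. An SP6 promoter sits between the CMV promoter and the coding sequence, which allows in vitro synthesis of sense mRNA, a common route for delivering pCS2 constructs into embryos by microinjection. T7 (partial) and T3 promoters lie in antisense orientation downstream. The plasmid can therefore serve either for direct transfection or as a template for mRNA, although the record itself states only the actin imaging purpose.
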