Addgene plasmid #218975: Lifeact-Electra2
Purpose: In vivo visualization of actin cytoskeleton
Depositing lab: Amro Hamdoun. Depositing organization: University of California, San Diego (UCSD).
Backbone
  Vector backbone: pCS2+8
  Backbone size w/o insert (bp): 4137
  Total vector size (bp): 4916
  Vector type: Mammalian Expression
Growth in bacteria
  Bacterial resistance: Ampicillin, 100 μg/mL
  Growth temperature: 37°C
  Growth strain: DH5alpha
  Copy number: High Copy
Gene/Insert
  Gene/Insert name: Lifeact-Electra2
  Species: Synthetic
  Insert size (bp): 783
  Promoter: CMV
  Tag / fusion protein: Electra2 (C terminal on insert)
  Cloning method: Gene Synthesis
  Sequencing primers: 5′ TGACGTAAATGGGCGGTAGG; 3′ CTCGCTCACTGACTCGCT
Terms and licenses: Academic/Nonprofit Terms; Industry Terms: Not Available to Industry
How to cite: Lifeact-Electra2 was a gift from Amro Hamdoun (Addgene plasmid # 218975 ; http://n2t.net/addgene:218975 ; RRID:Addgene_218975)
